>Addgene plasmid #218722 | pEGFP-C1-IFT27 | addgene full sequence | sequence record 434310 | Addgene NGS Result
TAGTTATTAATAGTAATCAATTACGGGGTCATTAGTTCATAGCCCATATATGGAGTTCCGCGTTACATAA
CTTACGGTAAATGGCCCGCCTGGCTGACCGCCCAACGACCCCCGCCCATTGACGTCAATAATGACGTATG
TTCCCATAGTAACGCCAATAGGGACTTTCCATTGACGTCAATGGGTGGAGTATTTACGGTAAACTGCCCA
CTTGGCAGTACATCAAGTGTATCATATGCCAAGTACGCCCCCTATTGACGTCAATGACGGTAAATGGCCC
GCCTGGCATTATGCCCAGTACATGACCTTATGGGACTTTCCTACTTGGCAGTACATCTACGTATTAGTCA
TCGCTATTACCATGGTGATGCGGTTTTGGCAGTACATCAATGGGCGTGGATAGCGGTTTGACTCACGGGG
ATTTCCAAGTCTCCACCCCATTGACGTCAATGGGAGTTTGTTTTGGCACCAAAATCAACGGGACTTTCCA
AAATGTCGTAACAACTCCGCCCCATTGACGCAAATGGGCGGTAGGCGTGTACGGTGGGAGGTCTATATAA
GCAGAGCTGGTTTAGTGAACCGTCAGATCCGCTAGCGCTACCGGTCGCCACCATGGTGAGCAAGGGCGAG
GAGCTGTTCACCGGGGTGGTGCCCATCCTGGTCGAGCTGGACGGCGACGTAAACGGCCACAAGTTCAGCG
TGTCCGGCGAGGGCGAGGGCGATGCCACCTACGGCAAGCTGACCCTGAAGTTCATCTGCACCACCGGCAA
GCTGCCCGTGCCCTGGCCCACCCTCGTGACCACCCTGACCTACGGCGTGCAGTGCTTCAGCCGCTACCCC
GACCACATGAAGCAGCACGACTTCTTCAAGTCCGCCATGCCCGAAGGCTACGTCCAGGAGCGCACCATCT
TCTTCAAGGACGACGGCAACTACAAGACCCGCGCCGAGGTGAAGTTCGAGGGCGACACCCTGGTGAACCG
CATCGAGCTGAAGGGCATCGACTTCAAGGAGGACGGCAACATCCTGGGGCACAAGCTGGAGTACAACTAC
AACAGCCACAACGTCTATATCATGGCCGACAAGCAGAAGAACGGCATCAAGGTGAACTTCAAGATCCGCC
ACAACATCGAGGACGGCAGCGTGCAGCTCGCCGACCACTACCAGCAGAACACCCCCATCGGCGACGGCCC
CGTGCTGCTGCCCGACAACCACTACCTGAGCACCCAGTCCGCCCTGAGCAAAGACCCCAACGAGAAGCGC
GATCACATGGTCCTGCTGGAGTTCGTGACCGCCGCCGGGATCACTCTCGGCATGGACGAGCTGTACAAGT
CCGGACTCAGATCCACCATGGTGAAGCTGGCAGCCAAATGCATCCTGGCAGGAGACCCAGCAGTGGGCAA
GACCGCCCTGGCACAGATCTTCCGCAGTGATGGAGCCCATTTCCAGAAAAGCTACACCCTGACAACAGGA
ATGGATTTGGTGGTGAAGACAGTGCCAGTTCCTGACACGGGAGACAGTGTGGAACTCTTCATTTTTGACT
CTGCTGGCAAGGAGCTGTTTTCGGAAATGCTGGATAAATTGTGGGAGAGTCCCAATGTCTTATGTCTCGT
CTATGATGTGACCAATGAAGAATCCTTCAACAACTGCAGCAAGTGGCTGGAGAAGGCTCGGTCACAGGCT
CCAGGCATCTCTCTCCCAGGTGTTTTAGTTGGGAACAAGACAGACCTGGCCGGCAGACGAGCAGTGGACT
CAGCTGAGGCCCGGGCATGGGCGCTGGGCCAGGGCCTGGAATGTTTTGAAACATCCGTGAAAGAGATGGA
AAACTTCGAAGCCCCTTTCCACTGCCTTGCCAAGCAGTTCCACCAGCTGTACCGGGAGAAGGTGGAGGTT
TTCCGGGCCCTGGCATGAGAATTCTGCAGTCGACGGTACCGCGGGCCCGGGATCCACCGGATCTAGATAA
CTGATCATAATCAGCCATACCACATTTGTAGAGGTTTTACTTGCTTTAAAAAACCTCCCACACCTCCCCC
TGAACCTGAAACATAAAATGAATGCAATTGTTGTTGTTAACTTGTTTATTGCAGCTTATAATGGTTACAA
ATAAAGCAATAGCATCACAAATTTCACAAATAAAGCATTTTTTTCACTGCATTCTAGTTGTGGTTTGTCC
AAACTCATCAATGTATCTTAACGCGTAAATTGTAAGCGTTAATATTTTGTTAAAATTCGCGTTAAATTTT
TGTTAAATCAGCTCATTTTTTAACCAATAGGCCGAAATCGGCAAAATCCCTTATAAATCAAAAGAATAGA
CCGAGATAGGGT
[37 nt withheld, positions 2323-2359]
AAAGAACGTGGACTCCAACGTCAAAGG
[49 nt withheld, positions 2387-2435]
T
[91 nt withheld, positions 2437-2527]
G
[124 nt withheld, positions 2529-2652]
CAGGTGGCACTTTTCGGGGAAATGTGCGCGGAACCCCTATTTGTTTATTTTTCTAAATACATTCAAATAT
GTATCCGCTCATGAGACAATAACCCTGATAAATGCTTCAATAATATTGAAAAAGGAAGAGTCCTGAGGCG
GAAAGAACCAGCTGTGGAATGTGTGTCAGTTAGGGTGTGGAAAGTCCCCAGGCTCCCCAGCAGGCAGAAG
TATGCAAAGCATGCATCTCAATTAGTCAGCAACCAGGTGTGGAAAGTCCCCAGGCTCCCCAGCAGGCAGA
AGTATGCAAAGCATGCATCTCAATTAGTCAGCAACCATAGTCCCGCCCCTAACTCCGCCCATCCCGCCCC
TAACTCCGCCCAGTTCCGCCCATTCTCCGCCCCATGGCTGACTAATTTTTTTTATTTATGCAGAGGCCGA
GGCCGCCTCGGCCTCTGAGCTATTCCAGAAGTAGTGAGGAGGCTTTTTTGGAGGCCTAGGCTTTTGCAAA
GATCGATCAAGAGACAGGATGAGGATCGTTTCGCATGATTGAACAAGATGGATTGCACGCAGGTTCTCCG
GCCGCTTGGGTGGAGAGGCTATTCGGCTATGACTGGGCACAACAGACAATCGGCTGCTCTGATGCCGCCG
TGTTCCGGCTGTCAGCGCAGGGGCGCCCGGTTCTTTTTGTCAAGACCGACCTGTCCGGTGCCCTGAATGA
ACTGCAAGACGAGGCAGCGCGGCTATCGTGGCTGGCCACGACGGGCGTTCCTTGCGCAGCTGTGCTCGAC
GTTGTCACTGAAGCGGGAAGGGACTGGCTGCTATTGGGCGAAGTGCCGGGGCAGGATCTCCTGTCATCTC
ACCTTGCTCCTGCCGAGAAAGTATCCATCATGGCTGATGCAATGCGGCGGCTGCATACGCTTGATCCGGC
TACCTGCCCATTCGACCACCAAGCGAAACATCGCATCGAGCGAGCACGTACTCGGATGGAAGCCGGTCTT
GTCGATCAGGATGATCTGGACGAAGAGCATCAGGGGCTCGCGCCAGCCGAACTGTTCGCCAGGCTCAAGG
CGAGCATGCCCGACGGCGAGGATCTCGTCGTGACCCATGGCGATGCCTGCTTGCCGAATATCATGGTGGA
AAATGGCCGCTTTTCTGGATTCATCGACTGTGGCCGGCTGGGTGTGGCGGACCGCTATCAGGACATAGCG
TTGGCTACCCGTGATATTGCTGAAGAGCTTGGCGGCGAATGGGCTGACCGCTTCCTCGTGCTTTACGGTA
TCGCCGCTCCCGATTCGCAGCGCATCGCCTTCTATCGCCTTCTTGACGAGTTCTTCTGAGCGGGACTCTG
GGGTTCGAAATGACCGACCAAGCGACGCCCAACCTGCCATCACGAGATTTCGATTCCACCGCCGCCTTCT
ATGAAAGGTTGGGCTTCGGAATCGTTTTCCGGGACGCCGGCTGGATGATCCTCCAGCGCGGGGATCTCAT
GCTGGAGTTCTTCGCCCACCCTAGGGGGAGGCTAACTGAAACACGGAAGGAGACAATACCGGAAGGAACC
CGCGCTATGACGGCAATAAAAAGACAGAATAAAACGCACGGTGTTGGGTCGTTTGTTCATAAACGCGGGG
TTCGGTCCCAGGGCTGGCACTCTGTCGATACCCCACCGAGACCCCATTGGGGCCAATACGCCCGCGTTTC
TTCCTTTTCCCCACCCCACCCCCCAAGTTCGGGTGAAGGCCCAGGGCTCGCAGCCAACGTCGGGGCGGCA
GGCCCTGCCATAGCCTCAGGTTACTCATATATACTTTAGATTGATTTAAAACTTCATTTTTAATTTAAAA
GGATCTAGGTGAAGATCCTTTTTGATAATCTCATGACCAAAATCCCTTAACGTGAGTTTTCGTTCCACTG
AGCGTCAGACCCCGTAGAAAAGATCAAAGGATCTTCTTGAGATCCTTTTTTTCTGCGCGTAATCTGCTGC
TTGCAAACAAAAAAACCACCGCTACCAGCGGTGGTTTGTTTGCCGGATCAAGAGCTACCAACTCTTTTTC
CGAAGGTAACTGGCTTCAGCAGAGCGCAGATACCAAATACTGTTCTTCTAGTGTAGCCGTAGTTAGGCCA
CCACTTCAAGAACTCTGTAGCACCGCCTACATACCTCGCTCTGCTAATCCTGTTACCAGTGGCTGCTGCC
AGTGGCGATAAGTCGTGTCTTACCGGGTTGGACTCAAGACGATAGTTACCGGATAAGGCGCAGCGGTCGG
GCTGAACGGGGGGTTCGTGCACACAGCCCAGCTTGGAGCGAACGACCTACACCGAACTGAGATACCTACA
GCGTGAGCTATGAGAAAGCGCCACGCTTCCCGAAGGGAGAAAGGCGGACAGGTATCCGGTAAGCGGCAGG
GTCGGAACAGGAGAGCGCACGAGGGAGCTTCCAGGGGGAAACGCCTGGTATCTTTATAGTCCTGTCGGGT
TTCGCCACCTCTGACTTGAGCGTCGATTTTTGTGATGCTCGTCAGGGGGGCGGAGCCTATGGAAAAACGC
CAGCAACGCGGCCTTTTTACGGTTCCTGGCCTTTTGCTGGCCTTTTGCTCACATGTTCTTTCCTGCGTTA
TCCCCTGATTCTGTGGATAACCGTATTACCGCCATGCAT
Features (pLannotate 1.2.2; 15 found; start..end, strand, type, name):
     61..364     +  enhancer       CMV enhancer: human cytomegalovirus immediate early enhancer
    365..568     +  promoter       CMV promoter: human cytomegalovirus (CMV) immediate early promoter
    613..1329    +  CDS            EGFP: EGFP is a basic (constitutively fluorescent) green fluorescent protein published in 1996, derived from Aequorea victoria. It is reported to be a rapidly-maturing weak dimer with moderate acid sensitivity.
   1348..1905    +  CDS            IFT27: IFT27_HUMAN - Also known as RABL4, RAYL. Experimental evidence at protein level: Swiss-Prot protein existence level 1. Small GTPase-like component of the intraflagellar transport (IFT) complex B that promotes the exit of the BBSome complex from cilia via its interaction with ARL6 (PubMed:25443296). Not involved in entry of the BBSome complex into cilium. Prevents aggregation of GTP-free ARL6 (PubMed:25443296). Required for hedgehog signaling. Forms a subcomplex within the IFT complex B with IFT25. Its role in intraflagellar transport is mainly seen in tissues rich in ciliated cells such as kid
   1909..1945    +  misc_feature   MCS (fragment): multiple cloning site
   1962..2046    +  CDS            large T antigen (fragment): large T antigen from SV40 (simian virus 40)
   2069..2190    +  polyA_signal   SV40 poly(A) signal: SV40 polyadenylation signal
   2224..2652    -  rep_origin     f1 ori (sequence partly withheld): f1 bacteriophage origin of replication; arrow indicates direction of (+) strand synthesis
   2679..2783    +  promoter       AmpR promoter: bla
   2785..3142    +  promoter       SV40 promoter: SV40 enhancer and early promoter
   3177..3971    +  CDS            NeoR/KanR: aminoglycoside phosphotransferase from Tn5; aph(3')-II (or nptII); confers resistance to neomycin, kanamycin, and G418 (Geneticin®)
   3992..4144    +  CDS            ble (fragment): BLE_KLEPN - Experimental evidence at protein level: Swiss-Prot protein existence level 1. Binding protein with a strong affinity to the bleomycin family of antibiotics. Binds to CL990; an antimitotic-antibiotic compound. From Klebsiella pneumoniae.
   4203..4250    +  polyA_signal   HSV TK poly(A) signal: herpes simplex virus thymidine kinase polyadenylation signal (Cole and Stacy, 1985)
   4341..4357    -  polyA_signal   bGH poly(A) signal (fragment): bovine growth hormone polyadenylation signal
   4579..5167    +  rep_origin     ori: high-copy-number ColE1/pMB1/pBR322/pUC origin of replication
