[The description below was written by a language model from this plasmid's Addgene catalogue record and pLannotate feature annotations shown in this document.]
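Description:
pEGFP-C1-IFT27 is a mammalian expression plasmid built on the Clontech pEGFP-C1 backbone that produces human IFT27 fused at its N-terminus to EGFP. The sequenced construct is 5,281 nt. Transcription is driven by the human cytomegalovirus immediate early enhancer and promoter. These are followed by the EGFP coding sequence and, after a short linker, the IFT27 open reading frame, which was inserted between a BglII/BamHI junction (destroyed in cloning) and a retained EcoRI site. Remnants of the multiple cloning site and an SV40 polyadenylation signal lie downstream and terminate the transcript. The catalogue gives the insert size as 186 bp, but the annotated IFT27 coding feature spans about 560 nt. The catalogue figure may be a length in amino acids rather than base pairs, though the record does not say so.

The plasmid is propagated in E. coli through a high-copy ColE1/pUC-type origin. It also carries an f1 phage origin, which allows production of single-stranded DNA. A single Tn5 NeoR/KanR aminoglycoside phosphotransferase gene provides selection in both hosts. A bacterial bla-type promoter expresses it for kanamycin resistance in E. coli, and the SV40 enhancer and early promoter, together with an HSV TK polyadenylation signal, express it for G418 selection of stably transfected mammalian cells. The short ble, large T antigen and bGH poly(A) annotations are fragmentary matches in backbone sequence, not functional elements.

IFT27 (also called RABL4 or BBS19) is a small GTPase-like subunit of the intraflagellar transport B complex. It partners with IFT25 and promotes BBSome exit from cilia. The fluorescent tag suits the construct to visualising IFT27 localisation in mammalian cells. The associated publication, on IFT-B complex architecture, suggests it was also used to probe IFT27's interactions with other IFT-B components.
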