Addgene plasmid #218722: pEGFP-C1-IFT27
Purpose: Expresses N-terminally EGFP-tagged IFT27 in mammalian cells
Depositing lab: Kazuhisa Nakayama. Publication: Overall architecture of the intraflagellar transport (IFT)-B complex containing Cluap1/IFT38 as an essential component of the IFT-B peripheral subcomplex. Katoh Y, Terada M, Nishijima Y, Takei R, Nozaki S, Hamada H, Nakayama K. J Biol Chem. 2016 Mar 15. pii: jbc.M116.713883. 10.1074/jbc.M116.713883 PubMed 26980730.
Backbone
  Vector backbone: pEGFP-C1
  Backbone manufacturer: Clontech
  Backbone size w/o insert (bp): 4731
  Vector type: Mammalian Expression
  Selectable markers: Neomycin (select with G418)
Growth in bacteria
  Bacterial resistance: Kanamycin, 50 μg/mL
  Growth temperature: 37°C
  Growth strain: DH5alpha
  Copy number: High Copy
Gene/Insert
  Gene/Insert name: IFT27
  Species: H. sapiens (human)
  Insert size (bp): 186
  Entrez Gene: IFT27 (a.k.a. LL22NC01-132D12.2, BBS19, RABL4, RAYL)
  Promoter: CMV
  Tag / fusion protein: EGFP (N terminal on backbone)
  Cloning method: Restriction Enzyme; 5′ cloning site BglII/BamHI (destroyed during cloning); 3′ cloning site EcoRI (not destroyed)
  Sequencing primers: 5′ CTGAGCAAAGACCCCAACGAG; 3′ GAAATTTGTGATGCTATTGC
Terms and licenses: Academic/Nonprofit Terms; Industry Terms: Not Available to Industry
How to cite: pEGFP-C1-IFT27 was a gift from Kazuhisa Nakayama (Addgene plasmid # 218722 ; http://n2t.net/addgene:218722 ; RRID:Addgene_218722)
